Addgene plasmid #244105: pNoRBP.iGlucoSnFR2.HaloTag
Purpose: Bacterial expression of green glucose sensor with inert HaloTag
Depositing lab: Tim Brown & HHMI-JRC Tool Translation Team. Depositing organization: HHMI, Janelia Research Campus. Publication: iGlucoSnFR2: A genetically encoded fluorescent sensor for measuring intracellular or extracellular glucose in vivo in mouse brain. Marvin JS, Machler P, Meng C, Ates T, Patel RH, Adhikari R, Makurath MA, Ku Z, Feliciano D, Atasoy D, Cui G, Kleinfeld D, Brown TA. Sci Adv. 2025 Nov 14;11(46):eadz3889. doi: 10.1126/sciadv.adz3889. Epub 2025 Nov 12. PubMed 41223288.
Backbone
  Vector backbone: pRSET
  Vector type: Bacterial Expression
Growth in bacteria
  Bacterial resistance: Ampicillin, 100 μg/mL
  Growth temperature: 37°C
  Growth strain: DH5alpha
  Copy number: High Copy
Gene/Insert
  Gene/Insert name: iGlucoSnFR2.HaloTag
  Species: M. musculus (mouse), Synthetic
  Tag / fusion protein: HaloTag (C terminal on insert)
  Cloning method: Restriction Enzyme; 5′ cloning site Unknown (unknown if destroyed)
Terms and licenses: Academic/Nonprofit Terms; Industry Terms: Not Available to Industry
How to cite: pNoRBP.iGlucoSnFR2.HaloTag was a gift from Tim Brown & HHMI-JRC Tool Translation Team (Addgene plasmid # 244105 ; http://n2t.net/addgene:244105 ; RRID:Addgene_244105)
