[The description below was written by a language model from this plasmid's Addgene catalogue record and pLannotate feature annotations shown in this document.]
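Description:
pNoRBP.iGlucoSnFR2.HaloTag is a pRSET-based bacterial expression plasmid of 5,647 nt for producing the green fluorescent glucose sensor iGlucoSnFR2 fused at its C terminus to HaloTag. It is maintained in E. coli at high copy through a ColE1/pUC-type origin and selected with ampicillin via the β-lactamase gene and its native promoter. An f1 phage origin is also present. Short annotated fragments of lacZα and lacI appear to be backbone remnants rather than functional genes.

The expression cassette is driven by the bacteriophage T7 promoter, followed by the efficient T7 gene 10 ribosome binding site, and is closed by the T7 terminator, so expression requires a host that supplies T7 RNA polymerase. Within the open reading frame, the feature table identifies a GFP-derived segment (annotated as cEGFP) that serves as the fluorescent reporter of the sensor. It lies well downstream of the start of the cassette, with unannotated coding sequence on either side. This fits a design in which the fluorescent protein is inserted within a glucose-binding domain, although the annotation does not name that domain. Downstream is a haloalkane dehalogenase (dhaA)-derived sequence corresponding to HaloTag. The record describes this HaloTag as inert but does not explain what that means in practice. A short match to a T7 gene 10-derived sequence lies just before the terminator. The meaning of "NoRBP" in the name is not explained, and the insert species is listed as mouse and synthetic without further detail.

The stated purpose is bacterial expression of the sensor protein. The associated work concerns measuring intracellular or extracellular glucose.
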