Features (pLannotate 1.2.2; 12 found; start..end, strand, type, name):
     20..38      +  promoter       T7 promoter: promoter for bacteriophage T7 RNA polymerase
     70..92      +  RBS            RBS: efficient ribosome binding site from bacteriophage T7 gene 10 (Olins and Rangwala, 1989)
   1090..1809    +  CDS            cEGFP: cEGFP is a basic (constitutively fluorescent) green fluorescent protein published in 2008, derived from Aequorea victoria.
   2074..2952    +  CDS            dhaA: DHAA_PSEPV - Experimental evidence at protein level: Swiss-Prot protein existence level 1. Catalyzes hydrolytic cleavage of carbon-halogen bonds in halogenated aliphatic compounds, leading to the formation of the corresponding primary alcohols, halide ions and protons. Has a broad substrate specificity, as it is able to dehalogenate mono- and di- chlorinated and brominated alkanes (up to at least C10), and the two isomers of 1,3-dichloropropene to 3-chloroallyl alcohol; the highest activity was found with 1,2-dibromoethane, while no activity was observed with the analog 1,2-dichloroethane. Fro
   3005..3054    +  CDS            SET1 (fragment): solubility-enhancement tag derived from T7 phage gene 10B
   3062..3109    +  terminator     T7 terminator: transcription terminator for bacteriophage T7 RNA polymerase
   3135..3201    +  CDS            lacZα (fragment): LacZα fragment of β-galactosidase; lacZ fragment
   3206..3634    +  rep_origin     f1 ori (sequence partly withheld): f1 bacteriophage origin of replication; arrow indicates direction of (+) strand synthesis
   3687..3791    +  promoter       AmpR promoter: bla
   3792..4652    +  CDS            AmpR: β-lactamase; bla; confers resistance to ampicillin, carbenicillin, and related antibiotics
   4823..5411    +  rep_origin     ori: high-copy-number ColE1/pMB1/pBR322/pUC origin of replication
   5594..5647    +  CDS            lacI (fragment): lac repressor; lacI; The lac repressor binds to the lac operator to inhibit transcription in E. coli. This inhibition can be relieved by adding lactose or isopropyl-β-D-thiogalactopyranoside (IPTG).
>Addgene plasmid #244105 | pNoRBP.iGlucoSnFR2.HaloTag | addgene full sequence | sequence record 487027 | Addgene NGS Result
GATCTCGATCCCGCGAAATTAATACGACTCACTATAGGGAGATCACAACGGTTTCCCTCTAGAAATAATT
TTGTTTAACTTTAAGAAGGAGATATACATATGAGATCTAAGCTGGAGATTTTCTCTTGGTGGGCTGGGGA
TGAAGGCCCTGCCCTGGAGGCACTCATCAGACTGTATAAACAGAAGTATCCTGGAGTAGAGGTGATAAAC
GCCACTGTCACCGGAGGTGCCGGTGTAAATGCTCGCGCTGTCCTTAAGACAAGGATGCTTGGTGGTGATC
CTCCTGATACATTTCAAGTTGCAGCAGGGATGGAGTTGATAGGCACATGGGTGGTGGCTAACAGAATGGA
GGATCTCAGCGCCTTGTTTCGACAAGAGGGTTGGCTTCAAGCCTTCCCCAAGGGCCTTATTGATCTGATT
AGTTATAAAGGTGGTATATGGAGTGTGCCCGTTAATATTCACAGGTCAAACGTAATGTGGTATTTGCCTG
CAAAGCTAAAAGAGTGGGGAGTTAACCCCCCACGGACTTGGGATGAGTTTCTTGCCACCTGTCAAACACT
TAAACAAAAGGGTCTGGAAGCTCCACTGGCTCTCGGGGAAAATTGGACACAACAACACCTCTGGGAGAGT
GTCGCCTTGGCTGTATTGGGGCCTGATGATTGGAATAATCTGTGGAATGGGAAGCTGAAGTTCACAGACC
CTAAAGCAGTTAGGGCATGGGAAGTCTTTGGCCGCGTTTTGGACTGTGCCAACAAGGATGCAGCAGGCTT
GTCTTGGCAGCAAGCTGTCGATCGGGTAGTACAGGGGAAAGCCGCTTTTAACGTAATGGGCGACTGGGCA
GCAGGATATATGACTACCACTCTCAAGTTGAAGCCTGGTACAGATTTCGCATGGGCACCAAGTCCCGGGA
CACAGGGCGTCTTTATGATGGTTTCCGACTCTTTCGGACTTCCCAAAGGAGCCAAAAATCGACAAAACGC
TATCAACTGGCTTCGATTGGTCGGCTCTAAAGAAGGTCAAGATACATTCAACCCACTGAAAGGGTCCATC
GCTGCTCGGCTCGATAGCGACCCAAGCAAGTATCCGTGTAACGTCTATATCACCGCCGACAAGCAGAAGA
ACGGCATCAAGGCGAACTTCAAGATCCGCCACAACGTGGAGGACGGCAGCGTGCAGCTCGCCGACCACTA
CCAGCAGAACACCCCCATCGGCGACGGCCCCGTGCTGCTGCCCGACAACCACTACCTGGTGACCCAGTCC
GTGCTGAGCAAAGACCCCAACGAGAAGCGCGATCACATGGTCCTGCTGGAGTTCGTGACCGCCGCCGGGA
TCACTCTCGGCATGGACGAGCTGTACAAGGGCGGTACCGGAGGGAGCATGAGCAAGGGCGAGGAGCTGTT
CACCGGGGTGGTGCCCATCCTGGTCGAGCTGGACGGCGACGTAAACGGCCACAAGTTCAGCGTGCGCGGC
GAGGGCGAGGGCGATGCCACCAACGGCAAGCTGACCCTGAAGTTCATCTGCACCACCGGCAAGCTGCCCG
TGCCCTGGCCCACCCTCGTGACCACCCTGACCTACGGCGTGCAGTGCTTCAGCCGCTACCCCGACCACAT
GAAGCAGCACGACTTCTTCAAGTCCGCCATGCCCGAAGGCTACGTCCAGGAGCGCACCATCAGCTTCAAG
GACGACGGCACCTACAAGACCCGCGCCGAGGTGAAGTTCGAGGGCGACACCCTGGTGAACCGCATCGAGC
TGAAGGGCATCGACTTCAAGGAGGACGGCAACATCCTGGGGCACAAGCTGGAGTACAACTTTAACAACCC
CAACGCATACGGACAGAGTGCAATGCGAGATTGGCGGAGTAATCGCATCGTTGGCTCCCTGGTAGCAGGA
GCAGTGGCCCCTGAAAGCTCCATGTCACAATTCGGAACAGTAATGGAAATTTTCCTGCAAACACGCAACC
CACAAGCAGCAGCAAATGCAGCACAAGCTATTGCTGACCAAGTTGGCCTGGGTCGCCTTGGTCAGCTGCA
GGGCGGAGGCTCGGGCGGAGGTGGGTCGGGTGGCGGCGGATCAATGGCCGAGATCGGCACCGGCTTCCCC
TTCGACCCCCACTACGTGGAGGTGCTGGGCGAGCGCATGCACTACGTTGACGTGGGCCCCCGCGACGGCA
CCCCCGTGCTGTTCCTGCACGGCAACCCCACCAGCAGCTACGTGTGGCGCAACATCATCCCCCACGTGGC
CCCCACCCACCGCACTATCGCCCCCGACCTGATCGGCATGGGCAAGAGCGACAAGCCCGACCTGGGCTAC
TTCTTCGACGACCACGTGCGCTTCATGGACGCCTTCATCGAGGCCCTGGGCCTGGAGGAGGTGGTGCTGG
TGATCCACGACTGGGGCAGCGCCCTGGGCTTCCACTGGGCCAAGCGCAACCCCGAGCGCGTGAAGGGCAT
CGCCTTCATGGAGTTCATCCGCCCCATCCCCACCTGGGACGAGTGGCCCGAGTTCGCCCGCGAGACCTTC
CAGGCCTTCCGCACCACCGACGTGGGCCGCAAGCTGATCATCGACCAGAACGTGTTCATCGAGGGCACCC
TGCCCATGGGCGTGGTGCGCCCCCTGACCGAGGTGGAGATGGACCACTACCGCGAGCCCTTCCTGAACCC
CGTGGACCGCGAGCCCCTGTGGCGCTTCCCCAACGAGCTGCCCATCGCCGGCGAGCCCGCCAACATCGTG
GCCCTGGTGGAGGAGTACATGGACTGGCTGCACCAGAGCCCCGTGCCCAAGCTGCTGTTCTGGGGCACCC
CCGGCGTGCTGATCCCCCCCGCCGAGGCCGCCCGCCTGGCCAAGAGCCTGCCCAACGTTAAGGCCGTGGA
CATCGGCCCCGGCCTGAACCTGCTCCAGGAGGACAACCCCGACCTGATCGGCAGCGAGATCGCCCGCTGG
CTGAGCACCCTCGAGATCAGCGGCCATCACCATCACCACCATTAAGAATTCGAAGCTTGATCCGGCTGCT
AACAAAGCCCGAAAGGAAGCTGAGTTGGCTGCTGCCACCGCTGAGCAATAACTAGCATAACCCCTTGGGG
CCTCTAAACGGGTCTTGAGGGGTTTTTTGCTGAAAGGAGGAACTATATCCGGATCTGGCGTAATAGCGAA
GAGGCCCGCACCGATCGCCCTTCCCAACAGTTGCGCAGCCTGAATGGCGAATGGG
[124 nt withheld, positions 3206-3329]
C
[91 nt withheld, positions 3331-3421]
A
[49 nt withheld, positions 3423-3471]
CCTTTGACGTTGGAGTCCACGTTCTTT
[37 nt withheld, positions 3499-3535]
ACCCTATCTCGGTCTATTCTTTTGATTTATAAGGGATTTTGCCGATTTCGGCCTATTGGTTAAAAAATGA
GCTGATTTAACAAAAATTTAACGCGAATTTTAACAAAATATTAACGCTTACAATTTAGGTGGCACTTTTC
GGGGAAATGTGCGCGGAACCCCTATTTGTTTATTTTTCTAAATACATTCAAATATGTATCCGCTCATGAG
ACAATAACCCTGATAAATGCTTCAATAATATTGAAAAAGGAAGAGTATGAGTATTCAACATTTCCGTGTC
GCCCTTATTCCCTTTTTTGCGGCATTTTGCCTTCCTGTTTTTGCTCACCCAGAAACGCTGGTGAAAGTAA
AAGATGCTGAAGATCAGTTGGGTGCACGAGTGGGTTACATCGAACTGGATCTCAACAGCGGTAAGATCCT
TGAGAGTTTTCGCCCCGAAGAACGTTTTCCAATGATGAGCACTTTTAAAGTTCTGCTATGTGGCGCGGTA
TTATCCCGTATTGACGCCGGGCAAGAGCAACTCGGTCGCCGCATACACTATTCTCAGAATGACTTGGTTG
AGTACTCACCAGTCACAGAAAAGCATCTTACGGATGGCATGACAGTAAGAGAATTATGCAGTGCTGCCAT
AACCATGAGTGATAACACTGCGGCCAACTTACTTCTGACAACGATCGGAGGACCGAAGGAGCTAACCGCT
TTTTTGCACAACATGGGGGATCATGTAACTCGCCTTGATCGTTGGGAACCGGAGCTGAATGAAGCCATAC
CAAACGACGAGCGTGACACCACGATGCCTGTAGCAATGGCAACAACGTTGCGCAAACTATTAACTGGCGA
ACTACTTACTCTAGCTTCCCGGCAACAATTAATAGACTGGATGGAGGCGGATAAAGTTGCAGGACCACTT
CTGCGCTCGGCCCTTCCGGCTGGCTGGTTTATTGCTGATAAATCTGGAGCCGGTGAGCGTGGGTCTCGCG
GTATCATTGCAGCACTGGGGCCAGATGGTAAGCCCTCCCGTATCGTAGTTATCTACACGACGGGGAGTCA
GGCAACTATGGATGAACGAAATAGACAGATCGCTGAGATAGGTGCCTCACTGATTAAGCATTGGTAACTG
TCAGACCAAGTTTACTCATATATACTTTAGATTGATTTAAAACTTCATTTTTAATTTAAAAGGATCTAGG
TGAAGATCCTTTTTGATAATCTCATGACCAAAATCCCTTAACGTGAGTTTTCGTTCCACTGAGCGTCAGA
CCCCGTAGAAAAGATCAAAGGATCTTCTTGAGATCCTTTTTTTCTGCGCGTAATCTGCTGCTTGCAAACA
AAAAAACCACCGCTACCAGCGGTGGTTTGTTTGCCGGATCAAGAGCTACCAACTCTTTTTCCGAAGGTAA
CTGGCTTCAGCAGAGCGCAGATACCAAATACTGTTCTTCTAGTGTAGCCGTAGTTAGGCCACCACTTCAA
GAACTCTGTAGCACCGCCTACATACCTCGCTCTGCTAATCCTGTTACCAGTGGCTGCTGCCAGTGGCGAT
AAGTCGTGTCTTACCGGGTTGGACTCAAGACGATAGTTACCGGATAAGGCGCAGCGGTCGGGCTGAACGG
GGGGTTCGTGCACACAGCCCAGCTTGGAGCGAACGACCTACACCAAACTGAGATACCTACAGCGTGAGCT
ATGAGAAAGCGCCACGCTTCCCGAAGGGAGAAAGGCGGACAGGTATCCGGTAAGCGGCAGGGTCGGAACA
GGAGAGCGCACGAGGGAGCTTCCAGGGGGAAACGCCTGGTATCTTTATAGTCCTGTCGGGTTTCGCCACC
TCTGACTTGAGCGTCGATTTTTGTGATGCTCGTCAGGGGGGCGGAGCCTATGGAAAAACGCCAGCAACGC
GGCCTTTTTACGGTTCCTGGCCTTTTGCTGGCCTTTTGCTCACATGTTCTTTCCTGCGTTATCCCCTGAT
TCTGTGGATAACCGTATTACCGCCTTTGAGTGAGCTGATACCGCTCGCCGCAGCCGAACGACCGAGCGCA
GCGAGTCAGTGAGCGAGGAAGCGGAAGAGCGCCCAATACGCAAACCGCCTCTCCCCGCGCGTTGGCCGAT
TCATTAATGCAG
